>Addgene plasmid #80877 | pcDNA3-ALK5 T204D | addgene partial sequence | sequence record 157745 | CMV-F 5'-CGCAAATGGGCGGTAGGCGTG-3'
AGCGACTCTCTGGCTACTAGAGAACCCACTGCTTACTGGCTTATCGAAATTAATACGACTCACTATAGGG
AGACCCAAGCTTGGTACCGAGCTCGGATCCACTAGTAACGGCCGCCAGTGTGCTGGAATTCGGGCCATGG
AGGCGGCGGTCGCTGCTCCGCGTCCCCGGCTGCTCCTCCTCGTGCTGGCGGCGGCGGCGGCGGCGGCGGC
GGCGCTGCTCCCGGGGGCGACGGCGTTACAGTGTTTCTGCCACCTCTGTACAAAAGACAATTTTACTTGT
GTGACAGATGGGCTCTGCTTTGTCTCTGTCACAGAGACCACAGACAAAGTTATACACAACAGCATGTGTA
TAGCTGAAATTGACTTAATTCCACGAGATAGGCCGTTTGTATGTGCACCCTCTTCAAAAACTGGGTCTGT
GACTACAACATATTGCTGCAATCAGGACCATTGCAATAAAATAGAACTTCCAACTACTGTAAAGTCATCA
CCTGGCCTTGGTCCTGTGGAACTGGCAGCTGTCATTGCTGGACCAGTGTGCTTCGTCTGCATCTCACTCA
TGTTGATGGTCTATATCTGCCACAACCGCACTGTCATTCACCATCGAGTGCCAAATGAAGAGGACCCTTC
ATTAGATCGCCCTTTTATTTCAGAGGGTACTACGTTGAAAGACTTAATTTATGATATGACAACGTCAGGT
TCTGGCTCAGGTTTACCATTGCTTGTTCAGAGAACAATTGCGAGAGATATTGTGTTACAAGAAAGCATTG
GCAAAGGTCGATTTGGAGAAGTTTGGAGAGGAA
