>Addgene plasmid #80877 | pcDNA3-ALK5 T204D | addgene partial sequence | sequence record 157746 | BGH-rev 5'-TAGAAGGCACAGTCGAGG-3'
CCTATAGAATAGGGCCCTCTAGAGTCGACCTAGAGGCTAGCATAATCAGGAACATCATACGGATAACCCT
CGAGCATTTTGATGCCTTCCTGTTGACTGAGTTGCGATAATGTTTTCTTAATCCGCAATGCTGTAAGCCT
AGCTGCTCCATTGGCATACCAACATTCTCTCATAATTTTAGCCATTACTCTCAAGGCTTCACAGCTCTGC
CATCTGTTTGGGATATTTGGCCTTAACTTCTGTTCACAAACAACTTTTCTCATTTCTTCAACTGATGGGT
CAGAAGGTACAAGATCATAATAAGGCAGTTGGTAATCTTCATGAATACCACCAATGGAACATCGTCGAGC
AATTTCCCAGAATACTAAGCCCATTGCATAGATGTCAGCACGTTTGAAGGATTCAAAATGTTTCATATTT
ATGGAATCATCGAGAACTTCAGGGGCCATGTACCTTTTTGTTCCCACTCTGTGGTTTGGAGCAATATCAA
TGGTATCTGTGGCTGAATCATGTCTTACTGCCAGTCCTAAGTCTGCAATACAGCAAGTTCCATTCTTCTT
TACCAAGATATTCTTTGATTTCAAATCTCTATGAGCAATGGCTGGCTTTCCTTGGGTACCAACAATCTCC
ATGTGAAGATGGGCAAGACCGCTCGCCGTGGACAGAGCAAGTTTTATCATTCCTTCCACAGTAACTGTGT
ATCTGTTTAAGTAATCAAAAAGGGATCCATGCTCATGATAATCTGACACCAACCAGAGCTGAGTCCAAGT
ACCATTGTCTTTATTGTCTGCTGCTATAAATCCCAGGATGTT
