[The description below was written by a language model from this plasmid's Addgene catalogue record.]
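Description:
pcDNA3-ALK5 T204D is a mammalian expression plasmid built on the pcDNA3 backbone and carrying the human TGFBR1 gene, which encodes ALK5, the type I transforming growth factor beta receptor. It is maintained in E. coli as a high-copy plasmid under ampicillin selection. No feature table accompanies the record, so other backbone elements are not documented here. The use of a BGH reverse sequencing primer is consistent with the bovine growth hormone polyadenylation signal that normally lies downstream of the pcDNA3 cloning site.

The ALK5 coding sequence was inserted between EcoRI and XhoI sites, both of which remain intact, and is transcribed from the CMV promoter, which gives strong constitutive expression in most transfected mammalian cell lines. The receptor is fused at its C terminus to an HA epitope tag, recorded as being supplied by the backbone, which allows detection or immunoprecipitation with anti-HA antibodies. The insert carries the T204D substitution, which the record describes as constitutively activating. From general knowledge, this residue sits near the GS regulatory region of the receptor kinase, and the acidic substitution lets the kinase signal without ligand or activation by the type II receptor.

The stated purpose is mammalian expression of constitutively active ALK5. Such a construct is typically transfected to switch on TGF-beta/Smad signalling independently of added ligand, for example in reporter assays or studies of Smad phosphorylation. The associated publication concerns Smad4 degradation by WW and HECT domain ubiquitin ligases, which fits its use in studying the regulation of this pathway.
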