Addgene plasmid #80877: pcDNA3-ALK5 T204D
Purpose: mammalian expression of constitutively active ALK5 T204D
Depositing lab: Aristidis Moustakas. Publication: Degradation of the tumor suppressor Smad4 by WW and HECT domain ubiquitin ligases. Moren A, Imamura T, Miyazono K, Heldin CH, Moustakas A. J Biol Chem. 2005 Jun 10;280(23):22115-23. Epub 2005 Apr 6. 10.1074/jbc.M414027200 PubMed 15817471.
Backbone
  Vector backbone: pcDNA3
  Vector type: Mammalian Expression
Growth in bacteria
  Bacterial resistance: Ampicillin, 100 μg/mL
  Growth temperature: 37°C
  Growth strain: DH5alpha
  Copy number: High Copy
Gene/Insert
  Gene/Insert name: ALK5 (alt names: TGFBR1; transforming growth factor beta receptor 1)
  Species: H. sapiens (human)
  Mutation: T204D (constitutively active)
  Entrez Gene: TGFBR1 (a.k.a. AAT5, ACVRLK4, ALK-5, ALK5, ESS1, LDS1, LDS1A, LDS2A, MSSE, SKR4, TBR-i, TBRI, TGFR-1, tbetaR-I)
  Promoter: CMV
  Tag / fusion protein: HA (C terminal on backbone)
  Cloning method: Restriction Enzyme; 5′ cloning site EcoRI (not destroyed); 3′ cloning site XhoI (not destroyed)
  Sequencing primers: 5′ CMV-F; 3′ BGH-rev
Terms and licenses: Academic/Nonprofit Terms; Industry Terms: Not Available to Industry
How to cite: pcDNA3-ALK5 T204D was a gift from Aristidis Moustakas (Addgene plasmid # 80877 ; http://n2t.net/addgene:80877 ; RRID:Addgene_80877)
